Addgene plasmid #146824: pAc5.1B-EGFP-DmGW182_862-1384-F961A_L
Purpose: Insect Expression of DmGW182_862-1384-F961A
Depositing lab: Elisa Izaurralde. Depositing organization: Max Planck Institute for Developmental Biology. Publication: Two PABPC1-binding sites in GW182 proteins promote miRNA-mediated gene silencing. Huntzinger E, Braun JE, Heimstädt S, Zekri L, Izaurralde E. EMBO J. 2010 Dec 15;29(24):4146-60. doi: 10.1038/emboj.2010.274 PubMed 21063388.
Backbone
  Vector backbone: Unknown
  Vector type: Insect Expression
Growth in bacteria
  Bacterial resistance: Ampicillin, 100 μg/mL
  Growth temperature: 37°C
  Growth strain: DH5alpha
  Copy number: Low Copy
Gene/Insert
  Gene/Insert name: DmGW182_862-1384-F961A
  Species: D. melanogaster (fly)
  Entrez Gene: gw (a.k.a. Dmel_CG31992, CG11484, CG31992, CG9905, Dmel\CG31992, GQ182, GW, GW182, Gw, Gw182, anon-EST:Posey205, dGW182, gw182)
  Cloning method: Unknown
Terms and licenses: Academic/Nonprofit Terms; Industry Terms: Not Available to Industry
Depositor comments: sequence given by NM_166780 varA Plasmids from this collection were made available to the research community and donated after the lab closed. Please note that the sequence provided by the depositing laboratory may be theoretical/predicted or based on Sanger sequencing results. There may be discrepancies between sequencing results obtained by Addgene and the depositor sequence. If an Addgene verified sequence is not available, please contact before placing your order to request that our lab fully sequence the plasmid.
How to cite: pAc5.1B-EGFP-DmGW182_862-1384-F961A_L was a gift from Elisa Izaurralde (Addgene plasmid # 146824 ; http://n2t.net/addgene:146824 ; RRID:Addgene_146824)
