[The description below was written by a language model from this plasmid's Addgene catalogue record and pLannotate feature annotations shown in this document.]
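Description:
pAc5.1B-EGFP-DmGW182_862-1384-F961A_L is an insect-cell expression plasmid of 7,656 nt that produces an EGFP-tagged C-terminal fragment of Drosophila melanogaster GW182 (the gw gene product). The catalogue lists the backbone as unknown, although the name and the annotated parts point to a pAc5.1B-type vector. In bacteria it is maintained through a ColE1/pUC-family origin and selected with ampicillin via the β-lactamase gene and its own promoter. The origin is annotated as a high-copy type, whereas the repository entry records the plasmid as low copy. Short fragments of a tetracycline-resistance gene and of SV40 large T antigen are also detected; being partial, they are most likely backbone remnants rather than functional elements. No selectable marker for insect cells is annotated.

Expression is driven by the strong, constitutive Drosophila actin 5C (Ac5) promoter. Downstream lies the EGFP coding sequence, followed by the gw fragment, which according to the name spans residues 862–1384 and carries an F961A point substitution, with numbering based on the depositor's reference transcript (variant A). A V5 epitope tag sequence sits just after the insert, but the record does not show whether it is read in frame with the fusion or is preceded by a stop codon. An SV40 polyadenylation signal follows the cassette.

The associated publication concerns PABPC1-binding sites in GW182 proteins and their contribution to miRNA-mediated gene silencing. This suggests use of the mutant fragment in interaction or silencing studies in Drosophila cultured cells, with EGFP available for detection or pull-down, though the specific effect of F961A is not stated in the record. The depositor notes that the supplied sequence may be theoretical rather than fully verified.
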