Features (pLannotate 1.2.2; 10 found; start..end, strand, type, name):
     56..2568    +  promoter       Ac5 promoter: Drosophila melanogaster actin 5C promoter
   2588..3304    +  CDS            EGFP: EGFP is a basic (constitutively fluorescent) green fluorescent protein published in 1996, derived from Aequorea victoria. It is reported to be a rapidly-maturing weak dimer with moderate acid sensitivity.
   3347..4915    +  CDS            gw (fragment): GAWKY_DROME - Also known as GW182 From Drosophila melanogaster (Fruit fly).
   4941..4982    +  CDS            V5 tag: epitope tag from simian virus 5
   5082..5216    -  polyA_signal   SV40 poly(A) signal: SV40 polyadenylation signal
   5239..5323    -  CDS            large T antigen (fragment): large T antigen from SV40 (simian virus 40)
   5324..5794    +  CDS            TcR (fragment): tetracycline efflux protein; tet; confers resistance to tetracycline
   5838..6426    -  rep_origin     ori: high-copy-number ColE1/pMB1/pBR322/pUC origin of replication
   6597..7457    -  CDS            AmpR: β-lactamase; bla; confers resistance to ampicillin, carbenicillin, and related antibiotics
   7458..7562    -  promoter       AmpR promoter: bla
>Addgene plasmid #146824 | pAc5.1B-EGFP-DmGW182_862-1384-F961A_L | depositor full sequence | sequence record 289271 | Full Sequence
CTTCAAGGAATTAATTCTATATTCTAAAAACACAAATGATACTTCTAAAAAAAATCATGAATGGCATCAA
CTCTGAATCAAATCTTTGCAGATGCACCTACTTCTCATTTCCACTGTCACATCATTTTTCCAGATCTCGC
TGCCTGTTATGTGGCCCACAAACCAAGACACGTTTTATGGCCATTAAAGCTGGCTGATCGTCGCCAAACA
CCAAATACATATCAATATGTACATTCGAGAAAGAAGCGATCAAAGAAGCGTCTTCGGGCGAGTAGGAGAA
TGCGGAGGAGAAGGAGAACGAGCTGATCTAGTATCTCTCCACAATCCAATGCCAACTGACCAACTGGCCA
TATTCGGAGCAATTTGAAGCCAATTTCCATCGCCTGGCGATCGCTCCATTCTTGGCTATATGTTTTTCAC
CGTTCCCGGGGCCATTTTCAAAGACTCGTCGGTAAGATAAGATTGTGTCACTCGCTGTCTCTCTTCATTT
GTCGAAGAATGCTGAGGAATTTCGCGATGACGTCGGCGAGTATTTTGAAGAATGAGAATAATTTGTATTT
ATACGAAAATCAGTTAGTGGAATTTTCTACAAAAACATGTTATCTATAGATAATTTTGTTGCAAAATATG
TTGACTATGACAAAGATTGTATGTATATACCTTTAATGTATTCTCATTTTCTTATGTATTTATAATGGCA
ATGATGATACTGATGATATTTTAAGATGATGCCAGACCACAGGCTGATTTCTGCGTCTTTTGCCGAACGC
AGTGCATGTGCGGTTGTTGTTTTTTGGAATAGTTTCAATTTTCGGACTGTCCGCTTTGATTTCAGTTTCT
TGGCTTATTCAAAAAGCAAAGTAAAGCCAAAAAAGCGAGATGGCAATACCAAATGCGGCAAAACGGTAGT
GGAAGGAAAGGGGTGCGGGGCAGCGGAAGGAAGGGTGGGGCGGGGCGTGGCGGGGTCTGTGGCTGGGCGC
GACGTCACCGACGTTGGAGCCACTCCTTTGACCATGTGTGCGTGTGTGTATTATTCGTGTCTCGCCACTC
GCCGGTTGTTTTTTTCTTTTTATCTCGCTCTCTCTAGCGCCATCTCGTACGCATGCTCAACGCACCGCAT
GTTGCCGTGTCCTTTATGCGTCATTTTGGCTCGAAATAGGCAATTATTTAAACAAAGATTAGTCAACGAA
AACGCTAAAATAAATAAGTCTACAATATGGTTACTTATTGCCATGTGTGTGCAGCCAACGATAGCAACAA
AAGCAACAACACAGTGGCTTTCCCTCTTTCACTTTTTGTTTGCAAGCGCGTGCGAGCAAGACGGCACGAC
CGGCAAACGCAATTACGCTGACAAAGAGCAGACGAAGTTTTGGCCGAAAAACATCAAGGCGCCTGATACG
AATGCATTTGCAATAACAATTGCGATATTTAATATTGTTTATGAAGCTGTTTGACTTCAAAACACACAAA
AAAAAAAATAAAACAAATTATTTGAAAGAGAATTAGGAATCGGACAGCTTATCGTTACGGGCTAACAGCA
CACCGAGACGAAATAGCTTACCTGACGTCACAGCCTCTGGAAGAACTGCCGCCAAGCAGAGAGAGAGAGA
AAAAGAGGGAGAGCAGCTTAGACCGCATGTGCTTGTGTGTGAGGCGTCTCTCTCTTCGTCTCCTGTTTGC
GCAAACGCATAGACTGCACTGAGAAAATCGATTACCTATTTTTTATGAATGAATATTTGCACTATTACTA
TTCAAAACTATTAAGATAGCAATCACATTCAATAGCCAAATACTATACCACCTGAGCGATGCAACGAAAT
GATCAATTTGAGCAAAAATGCTGCATATTTAGGACGGCATCATTATAGAAATGCTTCTTGCTGTGTACTT
TTCTCTCGTCTGGCAGCTGTTTCGCCGTTATTGTTAAAACCGGCTTAAGTTAGGTGTGTTTTCTACGACT
AGTGATGCCCCTACTAGAAGATGTGTGTTGCACAAATGTCCCTGAATAACCAATTTGAAGTGCAGATAGC
AGTAAACGTAAGCTAATATGAATATTATTTAACTGTAATGTTTTAATATCGCTGGACATTACTAATAAAC
CCACTATAAACACATGTACATATGTATGTTTTGGCATACAATGAGTAGTTGGGGAAAAAATGTGTAAAAG
CACCGTGACCATCACAGCATAAAGATAACCAGCTGAAGTATCGAATATGAGTAACCCCCAAATTGAATCA
CATGCCGCAACTGATAGGACCCATGGAAGTACACTCTTCATGGCGATATACAAGACACACACAAGCACGA
ACACCCAGTTGCGGAGGAAATTCTCCGTAAATGAAAACCCAATCGGCGAACAATTCATACCCATATATGG
TAAAAGTTTTGAACGCGACTTGAGAGCGGAGAGCATTGCGGCTGATAAGGTTTTAGCGCTAAGCGGGCTT
TATAAAACGGGCTGCGGGACCAGTTTTCATATCACTACCGTTTGAGTTCTTGTGCTGTGTGGATACTCCT
CCCGACACAAAGCCGCTCCATCAGCCAGCAGTCGTCTAATCCAGAGACCCCGGATCGGGGTACCAACATG
GTGAGCAAGGGCGAGGAGCTGTTCACCGGGGTGGTGCCCATCCTGGTCGAGCTGGACGGCGACGTAAACG
GCCACAAGTTCAGCGTGTCCGGCGAGGGCGAGGGCGATGCCACCTACGGCAAGCTGACCCTGAAGTTCAT
CTGCACCACCGGCAAGCTGCCCGTGCCCTGGCCCACCCTCGTGACCACCCTGACCTACGGCGTGCAGTGC
TTCAGCCGCTACCCCGACCACATGAAGCAGCACGACTTCTTCAAGTCCGCCATGCCCGAAGGCTACGTCC
AGGAGCGCACCATCTTCTTCAAGGACGACGGCAACTACAAGACCCGCGCCGAGGTGAAGTTCGAGGGCGA
CACCCTGGTGAACCGCATCGAGCTGAAGGGCATCGACTTCAAGGAGGACGGCAACATCCTGGGGCACAAG
CTGGAGTACAACTACAACAGCCACAACGTCTATATCATGGCCGACAAGCAGAAGAACGGCATCAAGGTGA
ACTTCAAGATCCGCCACAACATCGAGGACGGCAGCGTGCAGCTCGCCGACCACTACCAGCAGAACACCCC
CATCGGCGACGGCCCCGTGCTGCTGCCCGACAACCACTACCTGAGCACCCAGTCCGCCCTGAGCAAAGAC
CCCAACGAGAAGCGCGATCACATGGTCCTGCTGGAGTTCGTGACCGCCGCCGGGATCACTCTCGGCATGG
ACGAGCTGTACAAGCCAAGCTTGAATTCTGCAGATATCCAGCACAGTGGCGGCCGCTATCAAGGAGCGTC
CAATCAACAATCCCGATTAAATCAGTGGAAGCTTCCAGTATTAGATAAGGAGATCAACTCTGACAGTACG
GAATTTTCTCGTGCCCCAGGTGCAACGAAACAAAATTTGACGGCCAACACAAGCAACATAAACTCTTTGG
GTCTTCAAAACGATAGTACATGGTCAACTGGACGCAGTATTGGTGACGGTTGGCCTGATCCCTCATCTGA
TAACGAGAATAAAGACTGGTCTGTTGCTCAGCCAACTTCAGCAGCAACTGCTTACACTGATCTGGTCCAA
GAGGCTGAGCCAGGCAAGCCATGGAAGGGTTCACAGATCAAAAGCATAGAAGATGATCCCAGCATTACAC
CAGGAAGCGTTGCTAGATCTCCATTGTCTATTAATTCGACGCCAAAAGATGCTGACATATTTGCCAATAC
CGGTAAAAATTCACCGACTGATTTACCGCCACTAAGTTTATCGTCGTCTACATGGAGTTTTAATCCAAAC
CAAAATTATCCGAGTCACAGTTGGTCTGACAATAGTCAACAATGTACCGCCACTTCGGAGCTTTGGACAA
GCCCGCTAAATAAATCATCGTCTCGAGGTCCCCCGCCAGGATTGACTGCCAATTCAAATAAATCTGCAAA
TAGTAATGCGTCAACGCCAACAACTATTACCGGAGGTGCGAATGGATGGTTACAGCCTCGAAGTGGCGGT
GTTCAAACCACAAACACTAATTGGACAGGTGGTAACACCACTTGGGGCTCCAGTTGGTTGCTTTTGAAAA
ATCTAACAGCACAGATTGATGGTCCTACTTTGCGTACACTGTGTATGCAGCATGGGCCCCTTGTCAGCTT
TCACCCGTATTTGAACCAAGGAATTGCCTTATGTAAATATACTACTCGTGAGGAGGCGAACAAGGCGCAA
ATGGCGTTAAACAACTGTGTCCTCGCCAACACCACAATATTTGCTGAATCTCCCAGCGAGAACGAGGTGC
AAAGCATTATGCAGCACTTACCACAAACTCCTTCCTCTACAAGCTCTAGTGGAACTAGTGGTGGCAACGT
CGGAGGCGTCGGCACTTCAGCCAATAATGCAAACAGTGGTTCTGCAGCTTGTCTGTCCGGAAACAATAGC
GGCAACGGAAACGGCAGCGCGAGCGGCGCCGGCAGCGGCAACAATGGCAACAGTAGCTGCAACAACAGTG
CCGCCGGGGGGGGCAGCAGCAGCAACAACACGATTACCACTGTAGCAAATTCGAATCTTGTTGGTTCTAG
TGGCTCTGTCTCAAATTCCTCTGGCGTTACTGCTAACTCTAGTACTGTTTCTGTAGTTAGTTGTACAGCG
AGTGGGAATTCCATAAATGGGGCAGGTACTGCAAACAGTTCTGGTTCAAAGAGTAGTGCAAACAATTTAG
CTAGCGGCCAGTCTAGCGCTTCTAACTTAACTAATAGCACCAATTCAACATGGCGACAAACTAGCCAAAA
CCAAGCTCTTCAAAGTCAAAGCAGGCCATCAGGCAGAGAAGCTGACTTTGATTATATATCTCTCGTTTAT
TCCATTGTTGATGATTAATCTAGAGGGCCCGCGGTTCGAAGGTAAGCCTATCCCTAACCCTCTCCTCGGT
CTCGATTCTACGCGTACCGGTCATCATCACCATCACCATTGAGTTTAAACCCGCTGATCAGCCTCGACTG
TGCCTTCTAAGGCCTGAGCTCGCTGATCAGCCTCGATCGAGGATCCAGACATGATAAGATACATTGATGA
GTTTGGACAAACCACAACTAGAATGCAGTGAAAAAAATGCTTTATTTGTGAAATTTGTGATGCTATTGCT
TTATTTGTAACCATTATAAGCTGCAATAAACAAGTTAACAACAACAATTGCATTCATTTTATGTTTCAGG
TTCAGGGGGAGGTGTGGGAGGTTTTTTAAAGCAAGTAAAACCTCTACAAATGTGGTATGGCTGATTATGA
TCAGTCGACCGATGCCCTTGAGAGCCTTCAACCCAGTCAGCTCCTTCCGGTGGGCGCGGGGCATGACTAT
CGTCGCCGCACTTATGACTGTCTTCTTTATCATGCAACTCGTAGGACAGGTGCCGGCAGCGCTCTGGGTC
ATTTTCGGCGAGGACCGCTTTCGCTGGAGCGCGACGATGATCGGCCTGTCGCTTGCGGTATTCGGAATCT
TGCACGCCCTCGCTCAAGCCTTCGTCACTGGTCCCGCCACCAAACGTTTCGGCGAGAAGCAGGCCATTAT
CGCCGGCATGGCGGCCGACGCGCTGGGCTACGTCTTGCTGGCGTTCGCGACGCGAGGCTGGATGGCCTTC
CCCATTATGATTCTTCTCGCTTCCGGCGGCATCGGGATGCCCGCGTTGCAGGCCATGCTGTCCAGGCAGG
TAGATGACGACCATCAGGGACAGCTTCAAGGATCGCTCGCGGCTCTTACCAGCCAGCAAAAGGCCAGGAA
CCGTAAAAAGGCCGCGTTGCTGGCGTTTTTCCATAGGCTCCGCCCCCCTGACGAGCATCACAAAAATCGA
CGCTCAAGTCAGAGGTGGCGAAACCCGACAGGACTATAAAGATACCAGGCGTTTCCCCCTGGAAGCTCCC
TCGTGCGCTCTCCTGTTCCGACCCTGCCGCTTACCGGATACCTGTCCGCCTTTCTCCCTTCGGGAAGCGT
GGCGCTTTCTCAATGCTCACGCTGTAGGTATCTCAGTTCGGTGTAGGTCGTTCGCTCCAAGCTGGGCTGT
GTGCACGAACCCCCCGTTCAGCCCGACCGCTGCGCCTTATCCGGTAACTATCGTCTTGAGTCCAACCCGG
TAAGACACGACTTATCGCCACTGGCAGCAGCCACTGGTAACAGGATTAGCAGAGCGAGGTATGTAGGCGG
TGCTACAGAGTTCTTGAAGTGGTGGCCTAACTACGGCTACACTAGAAGGACAGTATTTGGTATCTGCGCT
CTGCTGAAGCCAGTTACCTTCGGAAAAAGAGTTGGTAGCTCTTGATCCGGCAAACAAACCACCGCTGGTA
GCGGTGGTTTTTTTGTTTGCAAGCAGCAGATTACGCGCAGAAAAAAAGGATCTCAAGAAGATCCTTTGAT
CTTTTCTACGGGGTCTGACGCTCAGTGGAACGAAAACTCACGTTAAGGGATTTTGGTCATGAGATTATCA
AAAAGGATCTTCACCTAGATCCTTTTAAATTAAAAATGAAGTTTTAAATCAATCTAAAGTATATATGAGT
AAACTTGGTCTGACAGTTACCAATGCTTAATCAGTGAGGCACCTATCTCAGCGATCTGTCTATTTCGTTC
ATCCATAGTTGCCTGACTCCCCGTCGTGTAGATAACTACGATACGGGAGGGCTTACCATCTGGCCCCAGT
GCTGCAATGATACCGCGAGACCCACGCTCACCGGCTCCAGATTTATCAGCAATAAACCAGCCAGCCGGAA
GGGCCGAGCGCAGAAGTGGTCCTGCAACTTTATCCGCCTCCATCCAGTCTATTAATTGTTGCCGGGAAGC
TAGAGTAAGTAGTTCGCCAGTTAATAGTTTGCGCAACGTTGTTGCCATTGCTGCAGGCATCGTGGTGTCA
CGCTCGTCGTTTGGTATGGCTTCATTCAGCTCCGGTTCCCAACGATCAAGGCGAGTTACATGATCCCCCA
TGTTGTGCAAAAAAGCGGTTAGCTCCTTCGGTCCTCCGATCGTTGTCAGAAGTAAGTTGGCCGCAGTGTT
ATCACTCATGGTTATGGCAGCACTGCATAATTCTCTTACTGTCATGCCATCCGTAAGATGCTTTTCTGTG
ACTGGTGAGTACTCAACCAAGTCATTCTGAGAATAGTGTATGCGGCGACCGAGTTGCTCTTGCCCGGCGT
CAACACGGGATAATACCGCGCCACATAGCAGAACTTTAAAAGTGCTCATCATTGGAAAACGTTCTTCGGG
GCGAAAACTCTCAAGGATCTTACCGCTGTTGAGATCCAGTTCGATGTAACCCACTCGTGCACCCAACTGA
TCTTCAGCATCTTTTACTTTCACCAGCGTTTCTGGGTGAGCAAAAACAGGAAGGCAAAATGCCGCAAAAA
AGGGAATAAGGGCGACACGGAAATGTTGAATACTCATACTCTTCCTTTTTCAATATTATTGAAGCATTTA
TCAGGGTTATTGTCTCATGAGCGGATACATATTTGAATGTATTTAGAAAAATAAACAAATAGGGGTTCCG
CGCACATTTCCCCGAAAAGTGCCACCTGACGTCTAAGAAACCATTATTATCATGACATTAACCTATAAAA
ATAGGCGTATCACGAGGCCCTTTCGT
